>Addgene plasmid #16532 | mNP-Luc (PPARdelta promoter) | addgene partial sequence | sequence record 23057 | RVprimer3 5'-CTAGCAAAATAGGCTGTCCC-3'
CGGAGGCGACTTTCTCTATCGATAGGTACCGAGCTCTTACGCGTGCTAGCGAGGGTGCATCGTCAATGTT
TTGTGTGGGAAGGGTGCGGGCAGTCCTTAGGGAGAGCTGAGTTTCCTCTCCAGACTTCTGAACTGTGGTA
CGCAACAGCCTGGCAAAAGCAGAAACCCAGAGGCAGAGATATTTAGGAGAATATAAATCCCCAGATATTT
GCAAATATGTTAAGGGAGGGACTCTGACTTTCACCGTCCATTTTTACCTCAATCTCAAAGGGCAAGGAGG
TTGACATCTAAGTTACAAATATAATGCACAAGCATTTCAAAAAGTAGGGGAAAAAAAAGAAAAAGAAAAA
GAGAAGCAGAAAGAAGGGGGAAAAAATCACTCATCCCTGCCAGGCACGGTGGCTCACGCCTGTAATTCCA
GCACTTTGGGAGGCTAAGGTGGGAGGATAACTTGAGTCCAGGAGTTCAAGACCAGCCTGGGCAACATGGC
AAAACCCTGTCTCTACTAAAATTACAATAATTAGCTGGGCGTGTGGCGCATGCCTGTAATCCCAGCTACT
TGGGAGGTTGTGGCAGGATAATCGCTTGAACCCGGGAGGCGGAGGTTGCAGCGGGCTGAGATTGCGCAAC
TGCACTCCAGCAGGGGCGACAGAGTGAAACTGTGTCTCAAAAAAAAAAAAAAAAAAAAAAATCACTCATC
CAGATAGCTAGGTNGNGNGTAGGAACCTGGCGCCTACNNAANGTGTGCCNAAAGAAAGGGCGGGNTCCTC
TTTATGATGATGGGGGGAGCNTGGTCTANCCNTGANNTCAGCTTNTCCNCCCCC
