[The description below was written by a language model from this plasmid's Addgene catalogue record.]
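Description:
mNP-Luc (PPARdelta promoter) is a mammalian luciferase reporter plasmid built on the pBV-Luc backbone (about 4.9 kb without insert). It is maintained in E. coli as a high-copy plasmid under ampicillin selection. The record names no origin of replication or mammalian selection marker, and no feature table is provided, so finer details of the backbone cannot be confirmed here.

The insert is an approximately 800 bp fragment of the human PPARD (PPAR delta) promoter, designated fragment NP, cloned by restriction digestion between NdeI and PvuII sites upstream of the backbone's luciferase coding sequence. Luciferase output after transfection into mammalian cells therefore reports the transcriptional activity of this promoter fragment. The "m" prefix indicates the mutant version: both potential Tcf-4-binding sites in the NP fragment have been altered, although the exact base changes are not given in the record. Luciferase is catalogued as a C-terminal tag on the backbone, but the insert is a promoter, not a coding sequence, so this is best understood as a transcriptional reporter arrangement and not as a protein fusion.

The construct belongs to a series that also includes reporters carrying four repeats of each individual Tcf-4 site (TRE1, TRE2) and their mutant counterparts. In that set, mNP-Luc would serve as the binding-site-deficient control for a wild-type NP reporter, testing whether promoter activity depends on intact Tcf-4 sites. This fits the associated work identifying PPARdelta as an APC-regulated target gene.
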