Addgene plasmid #16532: mNP-Luc (PPARdelta promoter)
Depositing lab: Bert Vogelstein. Depositing organization: Johns Hopkins University and School of Medicine. Publication: PPARdelta is an APC-regulated target of nonsteroidal anti-inflammatory drugs. He TC, Chan TA, Vogelstein B, Kinzler KW. Cell. 1999 Oct 29. 99(3):335-45. 10.1016/S0092-8674(00)81664-5 PubMed 10555149.
Backbone
  Vector backbone: pBV-Luc
  Backbone manufacturer: Vogelstein Lab
  Backbone size w/o insert (bp): 4867
  Vector type: Mammalian Expression, Luciferase
Growth in bacteria
  Bacterial resistance: Ampicillin, 100 μg/mL
  Growth temperature: 37°C
  Growth strain: DH5alpha
  Copy number: High Copy
Gene/Insert
  Gene/Insert name: PPAR delta promoter NP (alt name: PPAR delta)
  Species: H. sapiens (human)
  Insert size (bp): 800
  Mutation: Mutant binding sites
  Entrez Gene: PPARD (a.k.a. FAAR, NR1C2, NUC1, NUCI, NUCII, PPARB)
  Tag / fusion protein: Luciferase (C terminal on backbone)
  Cloning method: Restriction Enzyme; 5′ cloning site NdeI (unknown if destroyed); 3′ cloning site PvuII (unknown if destroyed)
  Sequencing primers: 5′ RVprimer3; 3′ LucNrev
Terms and licenses: Academic/Nonprofit Terms; Industry Terms: Not Available to Industry
Depositor comments: mNP represents fragment NP with both potential Tcf-4-binding sites mutated. TRE1 and TRE2 contain four repeats of the two Tcf-4-binding sites, respectively. mTRE1 and mTRE2 are mutant forms of TRE1 and TRE2.
How to cite: mNP-Luc (PPARdelta promoter) was a gift from Bert Vogelstein (Addgene plasmid # 16532 ; http://n2t.net/addgene:16532 ; RRID:Addgene_16532)
